Addgene plasmid #64080: P. falciparum DHPS
Purpose: Expression of P. falciparum dihydropteroate synthase
Depositing lab: Vern Schramm. Depositing organization: Albert Einstein College of Medicine. Publication: Binding Isotope Effects for para-Aminobenzoic Acid with Dihydropteroate Synthase from Staphylococcus aureus and Plasmodium falciparum. Stratton CF, Namanja-Magliano HA, Cameron SA, Schramm VL. ACS Chem Biol. 2015 Oct 16;10(10):2182-6. doi: 10.1021/acschembio.5b00490. Epub 2015 Aug 27. PubMed 26288086.
Backbone
  Vector backbone: pJ404
  Backbone manufacturer: DNA 2.0
Growth in bacteria
  Bacterial resistance: Ampicillin, 100 μg/mL
  Growth temperature: 37°C
  Growth strain: DH5alpha
  Copy number: Unknown
Gene/Insert
  Gene/Insert name: dihydropteroate synthase (alt name: DHPS)
  Species: Synthetic; Plasmodium falciparum
  Tag / fusion protein: Histidine tag (C terminal on insert)
Terms and licenses: Academic/Nonprofit Terms; Industry Terms: Not Available to Industry
How to cite: P. falciparum DHPS was a gift from Vern Schramm (Addgene plasmid # 64080 ; http://n2t.net/addgene:64080 ; RRID:Addgene_64080)
