[The description below was written by a language model from this plasmid's Addgene catalogue record and pLannotate feature annotations shown in this document.]
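Description:
P. falciparum DHPS is a bacterial expression plasmid built on the pJ404 backbone from DNA 2.0, carrying a synthetic gene for dihydropteroate synthase (DHPS) from Plasmodium falciparum. The full depositor sequence is 6,125 nt. The plasmid replicates in E. coli from a high-copy ColE1/pUC-type origin, although the catalogue lists copy number as unknown, and it is selected with ampicillin through an AmpR (β-lactamase) cassette driven by its own promoter. A very short fragment annotated as KanR and a short lacZα fragment are also detected. These appear to be sequence remnants rather than functional markers.

The DHPS coding sequence is fused to a C-terminal histidine tag, which typically allows purification by metal-affinity chromatography. The automated annotation does not call the insert itself. The large unannotated stretch between the operator cluster at the start of the sequence and the downstream terminator fragment is where it presumably lies. No promoter is named in the record either. However, three lac operator sites (one of them the symmetric, tight-binding version) sit just upstream of this region, and the plasmid carries its own lacI repressor gene with its promoter. This points to expression that is repressed by LacI and induced with IPTG. rrnB T1 and T2 terminator fragments and a 5S rRNA segment flank the cassette and help insulate it from read-through transcription.

The stated purpose is expression of P. falciparum DHPS. The associated publication concerns binding isotope effects for para-aminobenzoic acid with the S. aureus and P. falciparum enzymes, consistent with producing recombinant protein for enzymological study.
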