Features (pLannotate 1.2.2; 13 found; start..end, strand, type, name):
      3..19      +  protein_bind   lac operator: The lac repressor binds to the lac operator to inhibit transcription in E. coli. This inhibition can be relieved by adding lactose or isopropyl-β-D-thiogalactopyranoside (IPTG). lac repressor encoded by lacI
     64..80      +  protein_bind   lac operator: The lac repressor binds to the lac operator to inhibit transcription in E. coli. This inhibition can be relieved by adding lactose or isopropyl-β-D-thiogalactopyranoside (IPTG). lac repressor encoded by lacI
     94..113     +  protein_bind   lac operator (symmetric): The lac repressor binds to the lac operator to inhibit transcription in E. coli. This inhibition can be relieved by adding lactose or isopropyl-β-D-thiogalactopyranoside (IPTG). The symmetric lac operator was optimized for tight binding of lac repressor. lac repressor encoded by lacI
   2771..2790    +  CDS            lacZα (fragment): LacZα fragment of β-galactosidase; lacZ fragment
   2815..2832    -  terminator     rrnB T2 terminator (fragment): transcription terminator T2 from the E. coli rrnB gene
   3057..3645    -  rep_origin     ori: high-copy-number ColE1/pMB1/pBR322/pUC origin of replication
   3734..4813    -  CDS            lacI: LACI_ECOLI - Experimental evidence at protein level: Swiss-Prot protein existence level 1. Repressor of the lactose operon. Binds allolactose as an inducer. From Escherichia coli (strain K12).
   4814..4887    -  promoter       lacI promoter (fragment): lacI
   4896..5756    -  CDS            AmpR: β-lactamase; bla; confers resistance to ampicillin, carbenicillin, and related antibiotics
   5759..5855    -  promoter       AmpR promoter (fragment): bla
   5885..5909    -  CDS            KanR (fragment): aminoglycoside phosphotransferase; aph(3')-Ia; confers resistance to kanamycin
   5938..6053    +  ncRNA          5S rRNA: Accession: RF00001 - 5S ribosomal RNA
   6057..6097    +  terminator     rrnB T1 terminator (fragment): transcription terminator T1 from the E. coli rrnB gene
>Addgene plasmid #64080 | P. falciparum DHPS | depositor full sequence | sequence record 123736 | P. falciparum  DHPS sequence 6125 bps
AATTGTGAGCGGATAACAATTACGAGCTTCATGCACAGTGAAATCATGAAAAATTTATTTGCTTTGTGAG
CGGATAACAATTATAATATGTGGAATTGTGAGCGCTCACAATTCCACAACGGTTTCCCTCTAGAAATAAT
TTTGTTTAACTTTTAGGAGGTAAAACATATGGAGACTATTCAAGAACTGATTCTGAGCGAAGAGAACAAA
ACGAATATTGCGGTGCTGAATTTGGGCACGAATGACCGCCGTAACGCGGTTCTGATCCTGGAAACGGCCC
TGCACCTGGTGGAGAAGTACCTGGGTAAGATTATCAACACCAGCTACCTGTATGAGACTGTCCCGGAGTA
TATTGTCTTGGACAAGAAAGAGAGCTGTGAAAAGATCAATAAAGACTGCCGCATCTACGATGTCAACTAT
ATCAATGAGCTGATGCAAAATCTGGAAGAAAGCAAGTATGAAGAGAATAAAGAGCTGATTGATAAGTGCG
AAGAATACGAAACCTTTCTGAAGAATGGCAAGGTTGATAATAGCATCCTGAAAGAGGTCAACGTCGAGAA
CTACTTGCTGGAGTGCAATAACATCATCGTCAAAAACGATGAAATCATGAAAAACAACCTGAGCAAGTAC
AAAGACAAATACTATACGTCTTACTTTTACAATCTGACCGTCGTGGTGAAAACCTTCGTTAATGATCCGC
TGAGCATGCTGGTGGTCATCAAATACATCGAAGAGCTGATGAAACGTGAAAATGTTAAAGAGAAAGAGAA
GTTTGAGAACCGTATTATCGACATCGACATTCTGTTTTTCAACGATTTCACGATTTTCATGAAGAACATT
AAACTGGAGAAAAACATGATTTACAAGATTCTGTCTAAATACATCCACCTGGAACGTGACATCAAGAACG
GTAACGACAATATGTCGAAGGTGAACATGGATAAGGATATCAATCTGAATAACAACAATAACATTAAGAA
AAAGAACAATAACGATATTGACTGTGATTGCGTCGACCAGAAAATGAACAACCATGTCAACAACAAAAAC
TACATCAACTCTTTCCGCGACCCGCAGGAAATCATTAACAATATGGTCGACAATATCGAGTTCTTGAGCA
TCCCGCACGTTTATACCACCCATCGTTACTCGATCTTGCTGTGCTTGAACGACATGATTCCAGAATACAA
GCACAATGTTCTGAACAACACCATTCGCTGTTTGTACAACAAGTATGTTAGCCGTATGAAAGAGCAGTAC
AACATTAACATCAAAGAGAATAACAAACGCATTTATGTGCTGAAGGACCGTATCAGCTACTTGAAAGAGA
AAACCAACATTGTCGGCATCTTGAACGTCAACTATGACAGCTTCAGCGATGGCGGCATTTTCGTTGAGCC
GAAACGTGCAGTTCAGCGTATGTTTGAAATGATCAACGAGGGCGCGAGCGTGATTGACATTGGCGGTGAG
TCCAGCGGTCCGTTTGTCATTCCGAACCCGAAAATCAGCGAGCGCGACCTGGTTGTTCCGGTCCTGCAAC
TGTTTCAGAAAGAGTGGAATGATATCAAGAACAAGATTGTCAAGTGTGATGCGAAACCGATTATCTCCAT
CGATACCATCAACTACAATGTGTTTAAAGAATGCGTGGACAATGATCTGGTTGACATCCTGAATGACATC
AGCGCGTGTACCAATAACCCAGAGATCATCAAGCTGCTGAAAAAGAAAAACAAGTTCTATAGCGTTGTCT
TGATGCACAAGCGTGGTAATCCTCATACCATGGACAAGCTGACCAATTATGATAATCTGGTTTACGACAT
TAAGAATTACCTGGAACAGCGCCTGAATTTCCTGGTGCTGAACGGTATCCCGCGTTACCGTATTCTGTTT
GACATCGGTCTGGGTTTCGCCAAGAAGCACGACCAATCCATTAAGCTGCTGCAGAACATCCATGTGTATG
ACGAGTATCCGCTGTTCATCGGTTATAGCCGCAAGCGCTTTATCGCACACTGCATGAACGATCAAAATGT
TGTGATTAACACGCAACAAAAGCTGCACGATGAGCAGCAGAACGAGAACAAGAACATCGTGGATAAGAGC
CACAACTGGATGTTCCAAATGAATTACATGCGTAAGGATAAAGATCAGCTGCTGTATCAAAAGAACATTT
GTGGTGGCTTGGCTATTGCAAGCTACAGCTATTACAAGAAAGTGGACCTGATCCGTGTTCACGACGTTCT
GGAAACGAAGTCTGTGCTGGACGTTCTGACCAAGATTGACCAGGTTCACCACCATCACCATCATTAACTC
AGACCCCAAGGGCGACACAAAATTTATTCTAAATGATAATAAATACTGATAACATCTTATAGTTTGTATT
ATATTTTGTATTATCGTTGACATGTATAATTTTGATATCAAAAACTGATTTTCCCTTTATTATTTTCGAG
ATTTATTTTCTTAATTCTCTTTAACAAACTAGAAATATTGTATATACAAAAAATCATAAATAATAGATGA
ATAGTTTAATTATAGGTGTTCATCAATCGAAAAAGCAACGTATCTTATTTAAAGTGCGTTGCTTTTTTCT
CATTTATAAGGTTAAATAATTCTCATATATCAAGCAAAGTGACAGGCGCCCTTAAATATTCTGACAAATG
CTCTTTCCCTAAACTCCCCCCATAAAAAAACCCGCCGAAGCGGGTTTTTACGTTATTTGCGGATTAACGA
TTACTCGTTATCAGAACCGCCCAGGGGGCCCGAGCTTAAGACTGGCCGTCGTTTTACAACACAGAAAGAG
TTTGTAGAAACGCAAAAAGGCCATCCGTCAGGGGCCTTCTGCTTAGTTTGATGCCTGGCAGTTCCCTACT
CTCGCCTTCCGCTTCCTCGCTCACTGACTCGCTGCGCTCGGTCGTTCGGCTGCGGCGAGCGGTATCAGCT
CACTCAAAGGCGGTAATACGGTTATCCACAGAATCAGGGGATAACGCAGGAAAGAACATGTGAGCAAAAG
GCCAGCAAAAGGCCAGGAACCGTAAAAAGGCCGCGTTGCTGGCGTTTTTCCATAGGCTCCGCCCCCCTGA
CGAGCATCACAAAAATCGACGCTCAAGTCAGAGGTGGCGAAACCCGACAGGACTATAAAGATACCAGGCG
TTTCCCCCTGGAAGCTCCCTCGTGCGCTCTCCTGTTCCGACCCTGCCGCTTACCGGATACCTGTCCGCCT
TTCTCCCTTCGGGAAGCGTGGCGCTTTCTCATAGCTCACGCTGTAGGTATCTCAGTTCGGTGTAGGTCGT
TCGCTCCAAGCTGGGCTGTGTGCACGAACCCCCCGTTCAGCCCGACCGCTGCGCCTTATCCGGTAACTAT
CGTCTTGAGTCCAACCCGGTAAGACACGACTTATCGCCACTGGCAGCAGCCACTGGTAACAGGATTAGCA
GAGCGAGGTATGTAGGCGGTGCTACAGAGTTCTTGAAGTGGTGGGCTAACTACGGCTACACTAGAAGAAC
AGTATTTGGTATCTGCGCTCTGCTGAAGCCAGTTACCTTCGGAAAAAGAGTTGGTAGCTCTTGATCCGGC
AAACAAACCACCGCTGGTAGCGGTGGTTTTTTTGTTTGCAAGCAGCAGATTACGCGCAGAAAAAAAGGAT
CTCAAGAAGATCCTTTGATCTTTTCTACGGGGTCTGACGCTCAGTGGAACGACGCGCGCGTAACTCACGT
TAAGGGATTTTGGTCATGAGTCACTGCCCGCTTTCCAGTCGGGAAACCTGTCGTGCCAGCTGCATTAATG
AATCGGCCAACGCGCGGGGAGAGGCGGTTTGCGTATTGGGCGCCAGGGTGGTTTTTCTTTTCACCAGTGA
GACTGGCAACAGCTGATTGCCCTTCACCGCCTGGCCCTGAGAGAGTTGCAGCAAGCGGTCCACGCTGGTT
TGCCCCAGCAGGCGAAAATCCTGTTTGATGGTGGTTAACGGCGGGATATAACATGAGCTATCTTCGGTAT
CGTCGTATCCCACTACCGAGATATCCGCACCAACGCGCAGCCCGGACTCGGTAATGGCGCGCATTGCGCC
CAGCGCCATCTGATCGTTGGCAACCAGCATCGCAGTGGGAACGATGCCCTCATTCAGCATTTGCATGGTT
TGTTGAAAACCGGACATGGCACTCCAGTCGCCTTCCCGTTCCGCTATCGGCTGAATTTGATTGCGAGTGA
GATATTTATGCCAGCCAGCCAGACGCAGACGCGCCGAGACAGAACTTAATGGGCCCGCTAACAGCGCGAT
TTGCTGGTGACCCAATGCGACCAGATGCTCCACGCCCAGTCGCGTACCGTCCTCATGGGAGAAAATAATA
CTGTTGATGGGTGTCTGGTCAGAGACATCAAGAAATAACGCCGGAACATTAGTGCAGGCAGCTTCCACAG
CAATGGCATCCTGGTCATCCAGCGGATAGTTAATGATCAGCCCACTGACGCGTTGCGCGAGAAGATTGTG
CACCGCCGCTTTACAGGCTTCGACGCCGCTTCGTTCTACCATCGACACCACCACGCTGGCACCCAGTTGA
TCGGCGCGAGATTTAATCGCCGCGACAATTTGCGACGGCGCGTGCAGGGCCAGACTGGAGGTGGCAACGC
CAATCAGCAACGACTGTTTGCCCGCCAGTTGTTGTGCCACGCGGTTGGGAATGTAATTCAGCTCCGCCAT
CGCCGCTTCCACTTTTTCCCGCGTTTTCGCAGAAACGTGGCTGGCCTGGTTCACCACGCGGGAAACGGTC
TGATAAGAGACACCGGCATACTCTGCGACATCGTATAACGTTACTGGTTTCATATTCACCACCCTGAATT
GACTCTCTTCCGGGCGCTATCATGCCATACCGCGAAAGGTTTTGCGCCATTCGATGGCGCGCCGCTTACC
AATGCTTAATCAGTGAGGCACCTATCTCAGCGATCTGTCTATTTCGTTCATCCATAGTTGCCTGACTCCC
CGTCGTGTAGATAACTACGATACGGGAGGGCTTACCATCTGGCCCCAGCGCTGCGATGATACCGCGAGAA
CCACGCTCACCGGCTCCGGATTTATCAGCAATAAACCAGCCAGCCGGAAGGGCCGAGCGCAGAAGTGGTC
CTGCAACTTTATCCGCCTCCATCCAGTCTATTAATTGTTGCCGGGAAGCTAGAGTAAGTAGTTCGCCAGT
TAATAGTTTGCGCAACGTTGTTGCCATCGCTACAGGCATCGTGGTGTCACGCTCGTCGTTTGGTATGGCT
TCATTCAGCTCCGGTTCCCAACGATCAAGGCGAGTTACATGATCCCCCATGTTGTGCAAAAAAGCGGTTA
GCTCCTTCGGTCCTCCGATCGTTGTCAGAAGTAAGTTGGCCGCAGTGTTATCACTCATGGTTATGGCAGC
ACTGCATAATTCTCTTACTGTCATGCCATCCGTAAGATGCTTTTCTGTGACTGGTGAGTACTCAACCAAG
TCATTCTGAGAATAGTGTATGCGGCGACCGAGTTGCTCTTGCCCGGCGTCAATACGGGATAATACCGCGC
CACATAGCAGAACTTTAAAAGTGCTCATCATTGGAAAACGTTCTTCGGGGCGAAAACTCTCAAGGATCTT
ACCGCTGTTGAGATCCAGTTCGATGTAACCCACTCGTGCACCCAACTGATCTTCAGCATCTTTTACTTTC
ACCAGCGTTTCTGGGTGAGCAAAAACAGGAAGGCAAAATGCCGCAAAAAAGGGAATAAGGGCGACACGGA
AATGTTGAATACTCATATTCTTCCTTTTTCAATATTATTGAAGCATTTATCAGGGTTATTGTCTCATGAG
CGGATACATATTTGAATGTATTTAGAAAAATAAACAAATAGGGGTCAGTGTTACAACCAATTAACCAATT
CTGAACATTATCGCGAGCCCATTTATACCTGAATATGGCTCATAACACCCCTTGTTTGCCTGGCGGCAGT
AGCGCGGTGGTCCCACCTGACCCCATGCCGAACTCAGAAGTGAAACGCCGTAGCGCCGATGGTAGTGTGG
GGACTCCCCATGCGAGAGTAGGGAACTGCCAGGCATCAAATAAAACGAAAGGCTCAGTCGAAAGACTGGG
CCTTTCGCCCGGGCTAATTATGGGGTGTCGCCCTT
