>Addgene plasmid #64080 | P. falciparum DHPS | addgene partial sequence | sequence record 119780 | rrnB-T1-term-F 5'-ACGAAAGGCTCAGTCGAAAG-3'
ATTTATTTGCTTTGTGAGCGGATAACAATTATAATATGTGGAATTGTGAGCGCTCACAATTCCACAACGG
TTTCCCTCTAGAAATAATTTTGTTTAACTTTTAGGAGGTAAAACATATGGAGACTATTCAAGAACTGATT
CTGAGCGAAGAGAACAAAACGAATATTGCGGTGCTGAATTTGGGCACGAATGACCGCCGTAACGCGGTTC
TGATCCTGGAAACGGCCCTGCACCTGGTGGAGAAGTACCTGGGTAAGATTATCAACACCAGCTACCTGTA
TGAGACTGTCCCGGAGTATATTGTCTTGGACAAGAAAGAGAGCTGTGAAAAGATCAATAAAGACTGCCGC
ATCTACGATGTCAACTATATCAATGAGCTGATGCAAAATCTGGAAGAAAGCAAGTATGAAGAGAATAAAG
AGCTGATTGATAAGTGCGAAGAATACGAAACCTTTCTGAAGAATGGCAAGGTTGATAATAGCATCCTGAA
AGAGGTCAACGTCGAGAACTACTTGCTGGAGTGCAATAACATCATCGTCAAAAACGATGAAATCATGAAA
AACAACCTGAGCAAGTACAAAGACAAATACTATACGTCTTACTTTTACAATCTGACCGTCGTGGTGAAAA
CCTTCGTTAATGATCCGCTGAGCATG
