>Addgene plasmid #64080 | P. falciparum DHPS | addgene partial sequence | sequence record 123734 | pNI-Rev 5'-CGTTGCTTTTTCGATTGATG-3'
ATTATTTATGATTTTTTGTATATACAATATTTCTAGTTTGTTAAAGAGAATTAAGAAAATAAATCTCGAA
AATAATAAAGGGAAAATCAGTTTTTGATATCAAAATTATACATGTCAACGATAATACAAAATATAATACA
AACTATAAGATGTTATCAGTATTTATTATCATTTAGAATAAATTTTGTGTCGCCCTTGGGGTCTGAGTTA
ATGATGGTGATGGTGGTGAACCTGGTCAATCTTGGTCAGAACGTCCAGCACAGACTTCGTTTCCAGAACG
TCGTGAACACGGATCAGGTCCACTTTCTTGTAATAGCTGTAGCTTGCAATAGCCAAGCCACCACAAATGT
TCTTTTGATACAGCAGCTGATCTTTATCCTTACGCATGTAATTCATTTGGAACATCCAGTTGTGGCTCTT
ATCCACGATGTTCTTGTTCTCGTTCTGCTGCTCATCGTGCAGCTTTTGTTGCGTGTTAATCACAACATTT
TGATCGTTCATGCAGTGTGCGATAAAGCGCTTGCGGCTATAACCGATGAACAGCGGATACTCGTCATACA
CATGGATGTTCTGCAGCAGCTTAATGGATTGGTCGTGCTTCTTGGCGAAACCCAGACCGATGTCAAACAG
AATACGGTAACGCGGGATACCGTTCAGCACCAGGAAATTCAGGCGCTGTTCCAGGTAATTCTTAATGTCG
TAAACCAGATTATCATAATTGGTCAGCTTGTCCATGGTATGAGGATTACCACGCTTGTGCATCA
